>Addgene plasmid #138705 | pLenti-Blast-sgBRSK1 | addgene full sequence | sequence record 273060 | Addgene NGS Result
TGATGCGGTTTTGGCAGTACATCAATGGGCGTGGATAGCGGTTTGACTCACGGGGATTTCCAAGTCTCCA
CCCCATTGACGTCAATGGGAGTTTGTTTTGGCACCAAAATCAACGGGACTTTCCAAAATGTCGTAACAAC
TCCGCCCCATTGACGCAAATGGGCGGTAGGCGTGTACGGTGGGAGGTCTATATAAGCAGCGCGTTTTGCC
TGTACTGGGTCTCTCTGGTTAGACCAGATCTGAGCCTGGGAGCTCTCTGGCTAACTAGGGAACCCACTGC
TTAAGCCTCAATAAAGCTTGCCTTGAGTGCTTCAAGTAGTGTGTGCCCGTCTGTTGTGTGACTCTGGTAA
CTAGAGATCCCTCAGACCCTTTTAGTCAGTGTGGAAAATCTCTAGCAGTGGCGCCCGAACAGGGACTTGA
AAGCGAAAGGGAAACCAGAGGAGCTCTCTCGACGCAGGACTCGGCTTGCTGAAGCGCGCACGGCAAGAGG
CGAGGGGCGGCGACTGGTGAGTACGCCAAAAATTTTGACTAGCGGAGGCTAGAAGGAGAGAGATGGGTGC
GAGAGCGTCAGTATTAAGCGGGGGAGAATTAGATCGCGATGGGAAAAAATTCGGTTAAGGCCAGGGGGAA
AGAAAAAATATAAATTAAAACATATAGTATGGGCAAGCAGGGAGCTAGAACGATTCGCAGTTAATCCTGG
CCTGTTAGAAACATCAGAAGGCTGTAGACAAATACTGGGACAGCTACAACCATCCCTTCAGACAGGATCA
GAAGAACTTAGATCATTATATAATACAGTAGCAACCCTCTATTGTGTGCATCAAAGGATAGAGATAAAAG
ACACCAAGGAAGCTTTAGACAAGATAGAGGAAGAGCAAAACAAAAGTAAGACCACCGCACAGCAAGCGGC
CGCTGATCTTCAGACCTGGAGGAGGAGATATGAGGGACAATTGGAGAAGTGAATTATATAAATATAAAGT
AGTAAAAATTGAACCATTAGGAGTAGCACCCACCAAGGCAAAGAGAAGAGTGGTGCAGAGAGAAAAAAGA
GCAGTGGGAATAGGAGCTTTGTTCCTTGGGTTCTTGGGAGCAGCAGGAAGCACTATGGGCGCAGCGTCAA
TGACGCTGACGGTACAGGCCAGACAATTATTGTCTGGTATAGTGCAGCAGCAGAACAATTTGCTGAGGGC
TATTGAGGCGCAACAGCATCTGTTGCAACTCACAGTCTGGGGCATCAAGCAGCTCCAGGCAAGAATCCTG
GCTGTGGAAAGATACCTAAAGGATCAACAGCTCCTGGGGATTTGGGGTTGCTCTGGAAAACTCATTTGCA
CCACTGCTGTGCCTTGGAATGCTAGTTGGAGTAATAAATCTCTGGAACAGATTTGGAATCACACGACCTG
GATGGAGTGGGACAGAGAAATTAACAATTACACAAGCTTAATACACTCCTTAATTGAAGAATCGCAAAAC
CAGCAAGAAAAGAATGAACAAGAATTATTGGAATTAGATAAATGGGCAAGTTTGTGGAATTGGTTTAACA
TAACAAATTGGCTGTGGTATATAAAATTATTCATAATGATAGTAGGAGGCTTGGTAGGTTTAAGAATAGT
TTTTGCTGTACTTTCTATAGTGAATAGAGTTAGGCAGGGATATTCACCATTATCGTTTCAGACCCACCTC
CCAACCCCGAGGGGACCCGACAGGCCCGAAGGAATAGAAGAAGAAGGTGGAGAGAGAGACAGAGACAGAT
CCATTCGATTAGTGAACGGATCGGCACTGCGTGCGCCAATTCTGCAGACAAATGGCAGTATTCATCCACA
ATTTTAAAAGAAAAGGGGGGATTGGGGGGTACAGTGCAGGGGAAAGAATAGTAGACATAATAGCAACAGA
CATACAAACTAAAGAATTACAAAAACAAATTACAAAAATTCAAAATTTTCGGGTTTATTACAGGGACAGC
AGAGATCCAGTTTGGTTAATTAAGGTACCGAGGGCCTATTTCCCATGATTCCTTCATATTTGCATATACG
ATACAAGGCTGTTAGAGAGATAATTAGAATTAATTTGACTGTAAACACAAAGATATTAGTACAAAATACG
TGACGTAGAAAGTAATAATTTCTTGGGTAGTTTGCAGTTTTAAAATTATGTTTTAAAATGGACTATCATA
TGCTTACCGTAACTTGAAAGTATTTCGATTTCTTGGCTTTATATATCTTGTGGAAAGGACGAAACACCGG
GTGAGCTATTCGACTACCGTTTTAGAGCTAGAAATAGCAAGTTAAAATAAGGCTAGTCCGTTATCAACTT
GAAAAAGTGGCACCGAGTCGGTGCTTTTTTGAATTCGCTAGCTAGGTCTTGAAAGGAGTGGGAATTGGCT
CCGGTGCCCGTCAGTGGGCAGAGCGCACATCGCCCACAGTCCCCGAGAAGTTGGGGGGAGGGGTCGGCAA
TTGATCCGGTGCCTAGAGAAGGTGGCGCGGGGTAAACTGGGAAAGTGATGTCGTGTACTGGCTCCGCCTT
TTTCCCGAGGGTGGGGGAGAACCGTATATAAGTGCAGTAGTCGCCGTGAACGTTCTTTTTCGCAACGGGT
TTGCCGCCAGAACACAGGACCGGTTCTAGAGCGCTGCCACCATGGACAAGAAGTACAGCATCGGCCTGGA
CATCGGCACCAACTCTGTGGGCTGGGCCGTGATCACCGACGAGTACAAGGTGCCCAGCAAGAAATTCAAG
GTGCTGGGCAACACCGACCGGCACAGCATCAAGAAGAACCTGATCGGAGCCCTGCTGTTCGACAGCGGCG
AAACAGCCGAGGCCACCCGGCTGAAGAGAACCGCCAGAAGAAGATACACCAGACGGAAGAACCGGATCTG
CTATCTGCAAGAGATCTTCAGCAACGAGATGGCCAAGGTGGACGACAGCTTCTTCCACAGACTGGAAGAG
TCCTTCCTGGTGGAAGAGGATAAGAAGCACGAGCGGCACCCCATCTTCGGCAACATCGTGGACGAGGTGG
CCTACCACGAGAAGTACCCCACCATCTACCACCTGAGAAAGAAACTGGTGGACAGCACCGACAAGGCCGA
CCTGCGGCTGATCTATCTGGCCCTGGCCCACATGATCAAGTTCCGGGGCCACTTCCTGATCGAGGGCGAC
CTGAACCCCGACAACAGCGACGTGGACAAGCTGTTCATCCAGCTGGTGCAGACCTACAACCAGCTGTTCG
AGGAAAACCCCATCAACGCCAGCGGCGTGGACGCCAAGGCCATCCTGTCTGCCAGACTGAGCAAGAGCAG
ACGGCTGGAAAATCTGATCGCCCAGCTGCCCGGCGAGAAGAAGAATGGCCTGTTCGGAAACCTGATTGCC
CTGAGCCTGGGCCTGACCCCCAACTTCAAGAGCAACTTCGACCTGGCCGAGGATGCCAAACTGCAGCTGA
GCAAGGACACCTACGACGACGACCTGGACAACCTGCTGGCCCAGATCGGCGACCAGTACGCCGACCTGTT
TCTGGCCGCCAAGAACCTGTCCGACGCCATCCTGCTGAGCGACATCCTGAGAGTGAACACCGAGATCACC
AAGGCCCCCCTGAGCGCCTCTATGATCAAGAGATACGACGAGCACCACCAGGACCTGACCCTGCTGAAAG
CTCTCGTGCGGCAGCAGCTGCCTGAGAAGTACAAAGAGATTTTCTTCGACCAGAGCAAGAACGGCTACGC
CGGCTACATTGACGGCGGAGCCAGCCAGGAAGAGTTCTACAAGTTCATCAAGCCCATCCTGGAAAAGATG
GACGGCACCGAGGAACTGCTCGTGAAGCTGAACAGAGAGGACCTGCTGCGGAAGCAGCGGACCTTCGACA
ACGGCAGCATCCCCCACCAGATCCACCTGGGAGAGCTGCACGCCATTCTGCGGCGGCAGGAAGATTTTTA
CCCATTCCTGAAGGACAACCGGGAAAAGATCGAGAAGATCCTGACCTTCCGCATCCCCTACTACGTGGGC
CCTCTGGCCAGGGGAAACAGCAGATTCGCCTGGATGACCAGAAAGAGCGAGGAAACCATCACCCCCTGGA
ACTTCGAGGAAGTGGTGGACAAGGGCGCTTCCGCCCAGAGCTTCATCGAGCGGATGACCAACTTCGATAA
GAACCTGCCCAACGAGAAGGTGCTGCCCAAGCACAGCCTGCTGTACGAGTACTTCACCGTGTATAACGAG
CTGACCAAAGTGAAATACGTGACCGAGGGAATGAGAAAGCCCGCCTTCCTGAGCGGCGAGCAGAAAAAGG
CCATCGTGGACCTGCTGTTCAAGACCAACCGGAAAGTGACCGTGAAGCAGCTGAAAGAGGACTACTTCAA
GAAAATCGAGTGCTTCGACTCCGTGGAAATCTCCGGCGTGGAAGATCGGTTCAACGCCTCCCTGGGCACA
TACCACGATCTGCTGAAAATTATCAAGGACAAGGACTTCCTGGACAATGAGGAAAACGAGGACATTCTGG
AAGATATCGTGCTGACCCTGACACTGTTTGAGGACAGAGAGATGATCGAGGAACGGCTGAAAACCTATGC
CCACCTGTTCGACGACAAAGTGATGAAGCAGCTGAAGCGGCGGAGATACACCGGCTGGGGCAGGCTGAGC
CGGAAGCTGATCAACGGCATCCGGGACAAGCAGTCCGGCAAGACAATCCTGGATTTCCTGAAGTCCGACG
GCTTCGCCAACAGAAACTTCATGCAGCTGATCCACGACGACAGCCTGACCTTTAAAGAGGACATCCAGAA
AGCCCAGGTGTCCGGCCAGGGCGATAGCCTGCACGAGCACATTGCCAATCTGGCCGGCAGCCCCGCCATT
AAGAAGGGCATCCTGCAGACAGTGAAGGTGGTGGACGAGCTCGTGAAAGTGATGGGCCGGCACAAGCCCG
AGAACATCGTGATCGAAATGGCCAGAGAGAACCAGACCACCCAGAAGGGACAGAAGAACAGCCGCGAGAG
AATGAAGCGGATCGAAGAGGGCATCAAAGAGCTGGGCAGCCAGATCCTGAAAGAACACCCCGTGGAAAAC
ACCCAGCTGCAGAACGAGAAGCTGTACCTGTACTACCTGCAGAATGGGCGGGATATGTACGTGGACCAGG
AACTGGACATCAACCGGCTGTCCGACTACGATGTGGACCATATCGTGCCTCAGAGCTTTCTGAAGGACGA
CTCCATCGACAACAAGGTGCTGACCAGAAGCGACAAGAACCGGGGCAAGAGCGACAACGTGCCCTCCGAA
GAGGTCGTGAAGAAGATGAAGAACTACTGGCGGCAGCTGCTGAACGCCAAGCTGATTACCCAGAGAAAGT
TCGACAATCTGACCAAGGCCGAGAGAGGCGGCCTGAGCGAACTGGATAAGGCCGGCTTCATCAAGAGACA
GCTGGTGGAAACCCGGCAGATCACAAAGCACGTGGCACAGATCCTGGACTCCCGGATGAACACTAAGTAC
GACGAGAATGACAAGCTGATCCGGGAAGTGAAAGTGATCACCCTGAAGTCCAAGCTGGTGTCCGATTTCC
GGAAGGATTTCCAGTTTTACAAAGTGCGCGAGATCAACAACTACCACCACGCCCACGACGCCTACCTGAA
CGCCGTCGTGGGAACCGCCCTGATCAAAAAGTACCCTAAGCTGGAAAGCGAGTTCGTGTACGGCGACTAC
AAGGTGTACGACGTGCGGAAGATGATCGCCAAGAGCGAGCAGGAAATCGGCAAGGCTACCGCCAAGTACT
TCTTCTACAGCAACATCATGAACTTTTTCAAGACCGAGATTACCCTGGCCAACGGCGAGATCCGGAAGCG
GCCTCTGATCGAGACAAACGGCGAAACCGGGGAGATCGTGTGGGATAAGGGCCGGGATTTTGCCACCGTG
CGGAAAGTGCTGAGCATGCCCCAAGTGAATATCGTGAAAAAGACCGAGGTGCAGACAGGCGGCTTCAGCA
AAGAGTCTATCCTGCCCAAGAGGAACAGCGATAAGCTGATCGCCAGAAAGAAGGACTGGGACCCTAAGAA
GTACGGCGGCTTCGACAGCCCCACCGTGGCCTATTCTGTGCTGGTGGTGGCCAAAGTGGAAAAGGGCAAG
TCCAAGAAACTGAAGAGTGTGAAAGAGCTGCTGGGGATCACCATCATGGAAAGAAGCAGCTTCGAGAAGA
ATCCCATCGACTTTCTGGAAGCCAAGGGCTACAAAGAAGTGAAAAAGGACCTGATCATCAAGCTGCCTAA
GTACTCCCTGTTCGAGCTGGAAAACGGCCGGAAGAGAATGCTGGCCTCTGCCGGCGAACTGCAGAAGGGA
AACGAACTGGCCCTGCCCTCCAAATATGTGAACTTCCTGTACCTGGCCAGCCACTATGAGAAGCTGAAGG
GCTCCCCCGAGGATAATGAGCAGAAACAGCTGTTTGTGGAACAGCACAAGCACTACCTGGACGAGATCAT
CGAGCAGATCAGCGAGTTCTCCAAGAGAGTGATCCTGGCCGACGCTAATCTGGACAAAGTGCTGTCCGCC
TACAACAAGCACCGGGATAAGCCCATCAGAGAGCAGGCCGAGAATATCATCCACCTGTTTACCCTGACCA
ATCTGGGAGCCCCTGCCGCCTTCAAGTACTTTGACACCACCATCGACCGGAAGAGGTACACCAGCACCAA
AGAGGTGCTGGACGCCACCCTGATCCACCAGAGCATCACCGGCCTGTACGAGACACGGATCGACCTGTCT
CAGCTGGGAGGCGACAAGCGACCTGCCGCCACAAAGAAGGCTGGACAGGCTAAGAAGAAGAAAGATTACA
AAGACGATGACGATAAGGGATCCGGCGCAACAAACTTCTCTCTGCTGAAACAAGCCGGAGATGTCGAAGA
GAATCCTGGACCGATGGCCAAGCCTTTGTCTCAAGAAGAATCCACCCTCATTGAAAGAGCAACGGCTACA
ATCAACAGCATCCCCATCTCTGAAGACTACAGCGTCGCCAGCGCAGCTCTCTCTAGCGACGGCCGCATCT
TCACTGGTGTCAATGTATATCATTTTACTGGGGGACCTTGTGCAGAACTCGTGGTGCTGGGCACTGCTGC
TGCTGCGGCAGCTGGCAACCTGACTTGTATCGTCGCGATCGGAAATGAGAACAGGGGCATCTTGAGCCCC
TGCGGACGGTGCCGACAGGTGCTTCTCGATCTGCATCCTGGGATCAAAGCCATAGTGAAGGACAGTGATG
GACAGCCGACGGCAGTTGGGATTCGTGAATTGCTGCCCTCTGGTTATGTGTGGGAGGGCTAAGAATTCGA
TATCAAGCTTATCGGTAATCAACCTCTGGATTACAAAATTTGTGAAAGATTGACTGGTATTCTTAACTAT
GTTGCTCCTTTTACGCTATGTGGATACGCTGCTTTAATGCCTTTGTATCATGCTATTGCTTCCCGTATGG
CTTTCATTTTCTCCTCCTTGTATAAATCCTGGTTGCTGTCTCTTTATGAGGAGTTGTGGCCCGTTGTCAG
GCAACGTGGCGTGGTGTGCACTGTGTTTGCTGACGCAACCCCCACTGGTTGGGGCATTGCCACCACCTGT
CAGCTCCTTTCCGGGACTTTCGCTTTCCCCCTCCCTATTGCCACGGCGGAACTCATCGCCGCCTGCCTTG
CCCGCTGCTGGACAGGGGCTCGGCTGTTGGGCACTGACAATTCCGTGGTGTTGTCGGGGAAATCATCGTC
CTTTCCTTGGCTGCTCGCCTGTGTTGCCACCTGGATTCTGCGCGGGACGTCCTTCTGCTACGTCCCTTCG
GCCCTCAATCCAGCGGACCTTCCTTCCCGCGGCCTGCTGCCGGCTCTGCGGCCTCTTCCGCGTCTTCGCC
TTCGCCCTCAGACGAGTCGGATCTCCCTTTGGGCCGCCTCCCCGCGTCGACTTTAAGACCAATGACTTAC
AAGGCAGCTGTAGATCTTAGCCACTTTTTAAAAGAAAAGGGGGGACTGGAAGGGCTAATTCACTCCCAAC
GAAGACAAGATCTGCTTTTTGCTTGTACTGGGTCTCTCTGGTTAGACCAGATCTGAGCCTGGGAGCTCTC
TGGCTAACTAGGGAACCCACTGCTTAAGCCTCAATAAAGCTTGCCTTGAGTGCTTCAAGTAGTGTGTGCC
CGTCTGTTGTGTGACTCTGGTAACTAGAGATCCCTCAGACCCTTTTAGTCAGTGTGGAAAATCTCTAGCA
GGGCCCGTTTAAACCCGCTGATCAGCCTCGACTGTGCCTTCTAGTTGCCAGCCATCTGTTGTTTGCCCCT
CCCCCGTGCCTTCCTTGACCCTGGAAGGTGCCACTCCCACTGTCCTTTCCTAATAAAATGAGGAAATTGC
ATCGCATTGTCTGAGTAGGTGTCATTCTATTCTGGGGGGTGGGGTGGGGCAGGACAGCAAGGGGGAGGAT
TGGGAAGACAATAGCAGGCATGCTGGGGATGCGGTGGGCTCTATGGCTTCTGAGGCGGAAAGAACCAGCT
GGGGCTCTAGGGGGTATCCCC
[124 nt withheld, positions 8492-8615]
C
[91 nt withheld, positions 8617-8707]
A
[49 nt withheld, positions 8709-8757]
CCTTTGACGTTGGAGTCCACGTTCTTT
[37 nt withheld, positions 8785-8821]
ACCCTATCTCGGTCTATTCTTTTGATTTATAAGGGATTTTGCCGATTTCGGCCTATTGGTTAAAAAATGA
GCTGATTTAACAAAAATTTAACGCGAATTAATTCTGTGGAATGTGTGTCAGTTAGGGTGTGGAAAGTCCC
CAGGCTCCCCAGCAGGCAGAAGTATGCAAAGCATGCATCTCAATTAGTCAGCAACCAGGTGTGGAAAGTC
CCCAGGCTCCCCAGCAGGCAGAAGTATGCAAAGCATGCATCTCAATTAGTCAGCAACCATAGTCCCGCCC
CTAACTCCGCCCATCCCGCCCCTAACTCCGCCCAGTTCCGCCCATTCTCCGCCCCATGGCTGACTAATTT
TTTTTATTTATGCAGAGGCCGAGGCCGCCTCTGCCTCTGAGCTATTCCAGAAGTAGTGAGGAGGCTTTTT
TGGAGGCCTAGGCTTTTGCAAAAAGCTCCCGGGAGCTTGTATATCCATTTTCGGATCTGATCAGCACGTG
TTGACAATTAATCATCGGCATAGTATATCGGCATAGTATAATACGACAAGGTGAGGAACTAAACCATGGC
CAAGTTGACCAGTGCCGTTCCGGTGCTCACCGCGCGCGACGTCGCCGGAGCGGTCGAGTTCTGGACCGAC
CGGCTCGGGTTCTCCCGGGACTTCGTGGAGGACGACTTCGCCGGTGTGGTCCGGGACGACGTGACCCTGT
TCATCAGCGCGGTCCAGGACCAGGTGGTGCCGGACAACACCCTGGCCTGGGTGTGGGTGCGCGGCCTGGA
CGAGCTGTACGCCGAGTGGTCGGAGGTCGTGTCCACGAACTTCCGGGACGCCTCCGGGCCGGCCATGACC
GAGATCGGCGAGCAGCCGTGGGGGCGGGAGTTCGCCCTGCGCGACCCGGCCGGCAACTGCGTGCACTTCG
TGGCCGAGGAGCAGGACTGACACGTGCTACGAGATTTCGATTCCACCGCCGCCTTCTATGAAAGGTTGGG
CTTCGGAATCGTTTTCCGGGACGCCGGCTGGATGATCCTCCAGCGCGGGGATCTCATGCTGGAGTTCTTC
GCCCACCCCAACTTGTTTATTGCAGCTTATAATGGTTACAAATAAAGCAATAGCATCACAAATTTCACAA
ATAAAGCATTTTTTTCACTGCATTCTAGTTGTGGTTTGTCCAAACTCATCAATGTATCTTATCATGTCTG
TATACCGTCGACCTCTAGCTAGAGCTTGGCGTAATCATGGTCATAGCTGTTTCCTGTGTGAAATTGTTAT
CCGCTCACAATTCCACACAACATACGAGCCGGAAGCATAAAGTGTAAAGCCTGGGGTGCCTAATGAGTGA
GCTAACTCACATTAATTGCGTTGCGCTCACTGCCCGCTTTCCAGTCGGGAAACCTGTCGTGCCAGCTGCA
TTAATGAATCGGCCAACGCGCGGGGAGAGGCGGTTTGCGTATTGGGCGCTCTTCCGCTTCCTCGCTCACT
GACTCGCTGCGCTCGGTCGTTCGGCTGCGGCGAGCGGTATCAGCTCACTCAAAGGCGGTAATACGGTTAT
CCACAGAATCAGGGGATAACGCAGGAAAGAACATGTGAGCAAAAGGCCAGCAAAAGGCCAGGAACCGTAA
AAAGGCCGCGTTGCTGGCGTTTTTCCATAGGCTCCGCCCCCCTGACGAGCATCACAAAAATCGACGCTCA
AGTCAGAGGTGGCGAAACCCGACAGGACTATAAAGATACCAGGCGTTTCCCCCTGGAAGCTCCCTCGTGC
GCTCTCCTGTTCCGACCCTGCCGCTTACCGGATACCTGTCCGCCTTTCTCCCTTCGGGAAGCGTGGCGCT
TTCTCATAGCTCACGCTGTAGGTATCTCAGTTCGGTGTAGGTCGTTCGCTCCAAGCTGGGCTGTGTGCAC
GAACCCCCCGTTCAGCCCGACCGCTGCGCCTTATCCGGTAACTATCGTCTTGAGTCCAACCCGGTAAGAC
ACGACTTATCGCCACTGGCAGCAGCCACTGGTAACAGGATTAGCAGAGCGAGGTATGTAGGCGGTGCTAC
AGAGTTCTTGAAGTGGTGGCCTAACTACGGCTACACTAGAAGAACAGTATTTGGTATCTGCGCTCTGCTG
AAGCCAGTTACCTTCGGAAAAAGAGTTGGTAGCTCTTGATCCGGCAAACAAACCACCGCTGGTAGCGGTG
GTTTTTTTGTTTGCAAGCAGCAGATTACGCGCAGAAAAAAAGGATCTCAAGAAGATCCTTTGATCTTTTC
TACGGGGTCTGACGCTCAGTGGAACGAAAACTCACGTTAAGGGATTTTGGTCATGAGATTATCAAAAAGG
ATCTTCACCTAGATCCTTTTAAATTAAAAATGAAGTTTTAAATCAATCTAAAGTATATATGAGTAAACTT
GGTCTGACAGTTACCAATGCTTAATCAGTGAGGCACCTATCTCAGCGATCTGTCTATTTCGTTCATCCAT
AGTTGCCTGACTCCCCGTCGTGTAGATAACTACGATACGGGAGGGCTTACCATCTGGCCCCAGTGCTGCA
ATGATACCGCGAGACCCACGCTCACCGGCTCCAGATTTATCAGCAATAAACCAGCCAGCCGGAAGGGCCG
AGCGCAGAAGTGGTCCTGCAACTTTATCCGCCTCCATCCAGTCTATTAATTGTTGCCGGGAAGCTAGAGT
AAGTAGTTCGCCAGTTAATAGTTTGCGCAACGTTGTTGCCATTGCTACAGGCATCGTGGTGTCACGCTCG
TCGTTTGGTATGGCTTCATTCAGCTCCGGTTCCCAACGATCAAGGCGAGTTACATGATCCCCCATGTTGT
GCAAAAAAGCGGTTAGCTCCTTCGGTCCTCCGATCGTTGTCAGAAGTAAGTTGGCCGCAGTGTTATCACT
CATGGTTATGGCAGCACTGCATAATTCTCTTACTGTCATGCCATCCGTAAGATGCTTTTCTGTGACTGGT
GAGTACTCAACCAAGTCATTCTGAGAATAGTGTATGCGGCGACCGAGTTGCTCTTGCCCGGCGTCAATAC
GGGATAATACCGCGCCACATAGCAGAACTTTAAAAGTGCTCATCATTGGAAAACGTTCTTCGGGGCGAAA
ACTCTCAAGGATCTTACCGCTGTTGAGATCCAGTTCGATGTAACCCACTCGTGCACCCAACTGATCTTCA
GCATCTTTTACTTTCACCAGCGTTTCTGGGTGAGCAAAAACAGGAAGGCAAAATGCCGCAAAAAAGGGAA
TAAGGGCGACACGGAAATGTTGAATACTCATACTCTTCCTTTTTCAATATTATTGAAGCATTTATCAGGG
TTATTGTCTCATGAGCGGATACATATTTGAATGTATTTAGAAAAATAAACAAATAGGGGTTCCGCGCACA
TTTCCCCGAAAAGTGCCACCTGACGTCGACGGATCGGGAGATCTCCCGATCCCCTATGGTGCACTCTCAG
TACAATCTGCTCTGATGCCGCATAGTTAAGCCAGTATCTGCTCCCTGCTTGTGTGTTGGAGGTCGCTGAG
TAGTGCGCGAGCAAAATTTAAGCTACAACAAGGCAAGGCTTGACCGACAATTGCATGAAGAATCTGCTTA
GGGTTAGGCGTTTTGCGCTGCTTCGCGATGTACGGGCCAGATATACGCGTTGACATTGATTATTGACTAG
TTATTAATAGTAATCAATTACGGGGTCATTAGTTCATAGCCCATATATGGAGTTCCGCGTTACATAACTT
ACGGTAAATGGCCCGCCTGGCTGACCGCCCAACGACCCCCGCCCATTGACGTCAATAATGACGTATGTTC
CCATAGTAACGCCAATAGGGACTTTCCATTGACGTCAATGGGTGGAGTATTTACGGTAAACTGCCCACTT
GGCAGTACATCAAGTGTATCATATGCCAAGTACGCCCCCTATTGACGTCAATGACGGTAAATGGCCCGCC
TGGCATTATGCCCAGTACATGACCTTATGGGACTTTCCTACTTGGCAGTACATCTACGTATTAGTCATCG
CTATTACCATGG
Features (pLannotate 1.2.2; 34 found; start..end, strand, type, name):
    217..397     +  LTR            5' LTR (truncated): truncated 5' long terminal repeat (LTR) from HIV-1
    444..569     +  misc_feature   HIV-1 Ψ: packaging signal of human immunodeficiency virus type 1
    553..916     +  CDS            HIV-1 gag (fragment): gag protein from human immunodeficiency virus 1; gag
   1062..1295    +  misc_feature   RRE: The Rev response element (RRE) of HIV-1 allows for Rev-dependent mRNA export from the nucleus to the cytoplasm.
   1672..1772    +  CDS            Rev (fragment): human immunodeficiency virus 1 (HIV-1) Rev protein; rev; enhances nuclear export of unspliced and incompletely spliced viral mRNAs
   1822..1939    +  misc_feature   cPPT/CTS: central polypurine tract and central termination sequence of HIV-1
   1990..2230    +  promoter       U6 promoter: RNA polymerase III promoter for human U6 snRNA
   2259..2334    +  misc_RNA       gRNA scaffold: guide RNA scaffold for the Streptococcus pyogenes CRISPR/Cas9 system
   2352..2370    +  CDS            small t antigen (fragment): SV40 (simian virus 40) small t antigen
   2396..2607    +  promoter       EF-1α core promoter: core promoter for human elongation factor EF-1α
   2632..6735    +  CDS            Cas9: Cas9 (Csn1) endonuclease from the Streptococcus pyogenes Type II CRISPR/Cas system generates RNA-guided double strand breaks in DNA
   6874..7272    +  CDS            BSD: blasticidin S deaminase; Aspergillus terreus BSD; confers resistance to blasticidin
   7273..7294    +  misc_feature   MCS (fragment): pBluescript multiple cloning site
   7297..7885    +  misc_feature   WPRE: woodchuck hepatitis virus posttranscriptional regulatory element
   7936..7955    +  misc_feature   cPPT/CTS (fragment): central polypurine tract and central termination sequence of HIV-1
   7957..8190    +  LTR            3' LTR (ΔU3): self-inactivating 3' long terminal repeat (LTR) from HIV-1
   8222..8446    +  polyA_signal   bGH poly(A) signal: bovine growth hormone polyadenylation signal
   8450..8471    +  promoter       SV40 promoter (fragment): SV40 enhancer and early promoter
   8492..8920    +  rep_origin     f1 ori (sequence partly withheld): f1 bacteriophage origin of replication; arrow indicates direction of (+) strand synthesis
   8934..9263    +  promoter       SV40 promoter: SV40 enhancer and early promoter
   9311..9358    +  promoter       EM7 promoter: synthetic bacterial promoter&nbsp
   9377..9751    +  CDS            BleoR: antibiotic-binding protein; Sh ble from Streptoalloteichus hindustanus; confers resistance to bleomycin, phleomycin, and Zeocin™
   9761..9886    +  CDS            ble (fragment): BLE_KLEPN - Experimental evidence at protein level: Swiss-Prot protein existence level 1. Binding protein with a strong affinity to the bleomycin family of antibiotics. Binds to CL990; an antimitotic-antibiotic compound. From Klebsiella pneumoniae.
   9881..10002   +  polyA_signal   SV40 poly(A) signal: SV40 polyadenylation signal
  10073..10095   -  protein_bind   lac operator (fragment): The lac repressor binds to the lac operator to inhibit transcription in E. coli. This inhibition can be relieved by adding lactose or isopropyl-β-D-thiogalactopyranoside (IPTG). lac repressor encoded by lacI
  10099..10129   -  promoter       lac promoter: promoter for the E. coli lac operon
  10144..10165   -  protein_bind   CAP binding site: CAP binding activates transcription in the presence of cAMP. E. coli catabolite activator protein
  10178..10270   -  CDS            lacI (fragment): lac repressor; lacI; The lac repressor binds to the lac operator to inhibit transcription in E. coli. This inhibition can be relieved by adding lactose or isopropyl-β-D-thiogalactopyranoside (IPTG).
  10453..11041   -  rep_origin     ori: high-copy-number ColE1/pMB1/pBR322/pUC origin of replication
  11212..12072   -  CDS            AmpR: β-lactamase; bla; confers resistance to ampicillin, carbenicillin, and related antibiotics
  12073..12177   -  promoter       AmpR promoter: bla
  12236..12288   -  misc_feature   bom (fragment): basis of mobility region from pBR322
  12443..12822   +  enhancer       CMV enhancer: human cytomegalovirus immediate early enhancer
  12823..199     +  promoter       CMV promoter (across the origin): human cytomegalovirus (CMV) immediate early promoter
