[The description below was written by a language model from this plasmid's Addgene catalogue record and pLannotate feature annotations shown in this document.]
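Description:
pLenti-Blast-sgBRSK1 is an all-in-one lentiviral CRISPR/Cas9 plasmid built on the pLentiCRISPR v2-Blast backbone, designed to knock out human BRSK1 (also known as hSAD1) in mammalian cells. In bacteria it is maintained through a high-copy ColE1/pUC-type origin and selected with ampicillin via the β-lactamase gene. An f1 origin is also present, along with an SV40/EM7-driven bleomycin/Zeocin resistance cassette that lies outside the LTRs and so is not part of the packaged viral genome.

The transfer cassette follows a self-inactivating HIV-1 design. A CMV enhancer/promoter placed upstream of a truncated 5' LTR drives genomic RNA production in packaging cells. This is followed by the Ψ packaging signal, a gag fragment, the RRE for Rev-dependent nuclear export and the cPPT/CTS, and the cassette ends in a ΔU3 3' LTR that is followed by a bGH polyadenylation signal.

Between these elements sit two expression units. A human U6 RNA polymerase III promoter transcribes the BRSK1-targeting spacer fused to the Streptococcus pyogenes guide RNA scaffold. An EF-1α core promoter drives S. pyogenes Cas9, followed in the same orientation by the blasticidin S deaminase gene, with a WPRE downstream to enhance transcript expression. The feature table does not annotate the linker between Cas9 and BSD, nor any tags or localisation signals on Cas9.

Transduced cells can therefore be selected with blasticidin while expressing both nuclease and guide from a single integrated provirus. The associated publication concerns AMPK-related kinases acting downstream of LKB1 in non-small cell lung cancer, which is consistent with using this construct to delete BRSK1 in human cell lines.
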