Addgene plasmid #138705: pLenti-Blast-sgBRSK1
Purpose: Expresses a human BRSK1-targeting sgRNA and Cas9
Depositing lab: Reuben Shaw. Depositing organization: Salk Institute for Biological Studies. Publication: The AMPK-Related Kinases SIK1 and SIK3 Mediate Key Tumor-Suppressive Effects of LKB1 in NSCLC. Hollstein PE, Eichner LJ, Brun SN, Kamireddy A, Svensson RU, Vera LI, Ross DS, Rymoff TJ, Hutchins A, Galvez HM, Williams AE, Shokhirev MN, Screaton RA, Berdeaux R, Shaw RJ. Cancer Discov. 2019 Nov;9(11):1606-1627. doi: 10.1158/2159-8290.CD-18-1261. Epub 2019 Jul 26. PubMed 31350328.
Backbone
  Vector backbone: pLentiCRISPR v2-Blast
  Vector type: Lentiviral
Growth in bacteria
  Bacterial resistance: Ampicillin, 100 μg/mL
  Growth temperature: 37°C
  Growth strain: NEB Stable
  Copy number: High Copy
Gene/Insert
  Gene/Insert name: sgBRSK1 human
  gRNA/shRNA sequence: GGGTGAGCTATTCGACTACC
  Species: H. sapiens (human)
  Entrez Gene: BRSK1 (a.k.a. hSAD1)
  Promoter: hU6
  Cloning method: Restriction Enzyme; 5′ cloning site unknown (unknown if destroyed)
Terms and licenses: Academic/Nonprofit Terms; Industry Terms: Not Available to Industry
How to cite: pLenti-Blast-sgBRSK1 was a gift from Reuben Shaw (Addgene plasmid # 138705 ; http://n2t.net/addgene:138705 ; RRID:Addgene_138705)
